Addgene plasmid #219279: SFFV-ZC3H15-Brd 353
Purpose: Transcription factor ZC3H15 with a specific barcode assigned.
Depositing lab: Filipe Pereira. Depositing organization: Center for Neuroscience and Cell Biology, University of Coimbra. Publication: A combinatorial transcription factor screening platform for immune cell reprogramming. Kurochkin I, Altman AR, Caiado I, Pertiga-Cabral D, Halitzki E, Minaeva M, Zimmermannova O, Henriques-Oliveira L, Klein D, Nair M, Oliveira D, Cajal LR, Knittel R, Feick C, Ringner M, Martin M, Cirovic B, Pires CF, Rosa FF, Sitnicka E, Theis FJ, Pereira CF. Cell Syst. 2026 Jan 21;17(1):101457. doi: 10.1016/j.cels.2025.101457. Epub 2026 Jan 14. PubMed 41539305.
Backbone
  Vector backbone: SFFV-MCS
  Backbone size w/o insert (bp): 6638
  Vector type: Lentiviral
Growth in bacteria
  Bacterial resistance: Ampicillin, 100 μg/mL
  Growth temperature: 37°C
  Growth strain: NEB Stable
  Copy number: High Copy
Gene/Insert
  Gene/Insert name: ZC3H15
  Species: H. sapiens (human)
  Insert size (bp): 1281
  Entrez Gene: ZC3H15 (a.k.a. DFRP1, HT010, LEREPO4, MSTP012)
  Promoter: The spleen focus-forming virus (SFFV) promoter
  Cloning method: Restriction Enzyme; 5′ cloning site Bsp119I (not destroyed); 3′ cloning site BstHI (not destroyed)
Terms and licenses: Academic/Nonprofit Terms; Industry Terms: Not Available to Industry
Depositor comments: Barcode sequence cloned into XbaI restriction site. Design of plasmid is as follows: SFFV-[TF sequence]-WPRE-[Barcode sequence].
How to cite: SFFV-ZC3H15-Brd 353 was a gift from Filipe Pereira (Addgene plasmid # 219279 ; http://n2t.net/addgene:219279 ; RRID:Addgene_219279)
