[The description below was written by a language model from this plasmid's Addgene catalogue record and pLannotate feature annotations shown in this document.]
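Description:
SFFV-ZC3H15-Brd 353 is a lentiviral expression plasmid built on the SFFV-MCS backbone that carries the human ZC3H15 coding sequence (also known as DFRP1 or LEREPO4) together with an assigned DNA barcode. It is propagated in E. coli through a high-copy ColE1/pUC-type origin with ampicillin selection (AmpR, β-lactamase). The bacterial portion also retains pBluescript-derived remnants, including an f1 origin, lac promoter/operator elements, lacZα and lacI fragments, and T3 and T7 promoters. No mammalian selection marker or fluorescent reporter is annotated.

The transfer cassette has a third-generation, self-inactivating layout. An RSV promoter drives a truncated HIV-1 5' LTR, followed by the Ψ packaging signal with an adjoining gag fragment, the Rev response element for Rev-dependent nuclear export of the genomic RNA, and the cPPT/CTS. After integration, the internal spleen focus-forming virus (SFFV) promoter directs expression of the roughly 1.3 kb ZC3H15 open reading frame, which was cloned between retained restriction sites in the multiple cloning site. A WPRE downstream enhances transcript stability and expression. The cassette ends in a ΔU3 3' LTR, with an SV40 polyadenylation signal and SV40 origin sequences beyond it. The short woodchuck hepatitis S, nef and Rev hits are most likely incidental matches within the viral elements rather than expressed genes.

According to the depositor, the barcode sits in an XbaI site after the WPRE, giving the order SFFV–transcription factor–WPRE–barcode, although the feature table does not annotate it separately. This position should place the barcode within the expressed transcript, so that it identifies the delivered factor. The plasmid belongs to a barcoded transcription factor collection made for combinatorial screening in immune cell reprogramming.
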