Features (pLannotate 1.2.2; 29 found; start..end, strand, type, name):
     94..112     -  promoter       T7 promoter: promoter for bacteriophage T7 RNA polymerase
    120..275     +  CDS            lacZα (fragment): LacZα fragment of β-galactosidase; lacZ fragment
    280..708     +  rep_origin     f1 ori (sequence partly withheld): f1 bacteriophage origin of replication; arrow indicates direction of (+) strand synthesis
    761..865     +  promoter       AmpR promoter: bla
    866..1726    +  CDS            AmpR: β-lactamase; bla; confers resistance to ampicillin, carbenicillin, and related antibiotics
   1897..2485    +  rep_origin     ori: high-copy-number ColE1/pMB1/pBR322/pUC origin of replication
   2668..2760    +  CDS            lacI (fragment): lac repressor; lacI; The lac repressor binds to the lac operator to inhibit transcription in E. coli. This inhibition can be relieved by adding lactose or isopropyl-β-D-thiogalactopyranoside (IPTG).
   2773..2794    +  protein_bind   CAP binding site: CAP binding activates transcription in the presence of cAMP. E. coli catabolite activator protein
   2809..2839    +  promoter       lac promoter: promoter for the E. coli lac operon
   2847..2863    +  protein_bind   lac operator: The lac repressor binds to the lac operator to inhibit transcription in E. coli. This inhibition can be relieved by adding lactose or isopropyl-β-D-thiogalactopyranoside (IPTG). lac repressor encoded by lacI
   2908..2926    +  promoter       T3 promoter: promoter for bacteriophage T3 RNA polymerase
   2954..3180    +  promoter       RSV promoter: Rous sarcoma virus enhancer/promoter
   3181..3361    +  LTR            5' LTR (truncated): truncated 5' long terminal repeat (LTR) from HIV-1
   3408..3533    +  misc_feature   HIV-1 Ψ: packaging signal of human immunodeficiency virus type 1
   3517..3880    +  CDS            HIV-1 gag (fragment): gag protein from human immunodeficiency virus 1; gag
   4026..4259    +  misc_feature   RRE: The Rev response element (RRE) of HIV-1 allows for Rev-dependent mRNA export from the nucleus to the cytoplasm.
   4636..4736    +  CDS            Rev (fragment): human immunodeficiency virus 1 (HIV-1) Rev protein; rev; enhances nuclear export of unspliced and incompletely spliced viral mRNAs
   4755..4872    +  misc_feature   cPPT/CTS: central polypurine tract and central termination sequence of HIV-1
   4906..5307    +  promoter       SFFV promoter: spleen focus-forming virus long terminal repeat (LTR) promoter
   5317..5340    +  misc_feature   MCS (fragment): pBluescript multiple cloning site
   5365..6642    +  CDS            ZC3H15: ZC3HF_HUMAN - Also known as DFRP1, LEREPO4. Experimental evidence at protein level: Swiss-Prot protein existence level 1. Protects DRG1 from proteolytic degradation (PubMed:19819225). Stimulates DRG1 GTPase activity likely by increasing the affinity for the potassium ions (PubMed:23711155). From Homo sapiens (Human).
   6653..6678    +  misc_feature   MCS (fragment): pBluescript multiple cloning site
   6678..6737    +  CDS            S (fragment): HBSAG_WHV6 - Experimental evidence at transcript level: Swiss-Prot protein existence level 2. The middle envelope protein plays an important role in the budding of the virion. It is involved in the induction of budding in a nucleocapsid independent way. In this process the majority of envelope proteins bud to form subviral lipoprotein particles of 22 nm of diameter that do not contain a nucleocapsid (By similarity). From Woodchuck hepatitis B virus (isolate w64/pWS23) (WHV).
   6869..7272    +  misc_feature   WPRE: woodchuck hepatitis virus posttranscriptional regulatory element
   7330..7389    +  CDS            nef (fragment): NEF_HV1Z2 - Experimental evidence at protein level: Swiss-Prot protein existence level 1. Extracellular Nef protein targets CD4(+) T-lymphocytes for apoptosis by interacting with CXCR4 surface receptors. From Human immunodeficiency virus type 1 group M subtype D (isolate Z2/CDC-Z34) (HIV-1).
   7391..7624    +  LTR            3' LTR (ΔU3): self-inactivating 3' long terminal repeat (LTR) from HIV-1
   7696..7817    +  polyA_signal   SV40 poly(A) signal: SV40 polyadenylation signal
   7836..7857    +  rep_origin     SV40 ori (fragment): SV40 origin of replication
   7857..73      +  rep_origin     SV40 ori (across the origin): SV40 origin of replication
>Addgene plasmid #219279 | SFFV-ZC3H15-Brd 353 | addgene full sequence | sequence record 449034 | Addgene NGS Result
ATTTATGCAGAGGCCGAGGCCGCCTCGGCCTCTGAGCTATTCCAGAAGTAGTGAGGAGGCTTTTTTGGAG
GCCTAGGGACGTACCCAATTCGCCCTATAGTGAGTCGTATTACGCGCGCTCACTGGCCGTCGTTTTACAA
CGTCGTGACTGGGAAAACCCTGGCGTTACCCAACTTAATCGCCTTGCAGCACATCCCCCTTTCGCCAGCT
GGCGTAATAGCGAAGAGGCCCGCACCGATCGCCCTTCCCAACAGTTGCGCAGCCTGAATGGCGAATGGG
[124 nt withheld, positions 280-403]
C
[91 nt withheld, positions 405-495]
A
[49 nt withheld, positions 497-545]
CCTTTGACGTTGGAGTCCACGTTCTTT
[37 nt withheld, positions 573-609]
ACCCTATCTCGGTCTATTCTTTTGATTTATAAGGGATTTTGCCGATTTCGGCCTATTGGTTAAAAAATGA
GCTGATTTAACAAAAATTTAACGCGAATTTTAACAAAATATTAACGCTTACAATTTAGGTGGCACTTTTC
GGGGAAATGTGCGCGGAACCCCTATTTGTTTATTTTTCTAAATACATTCAAATATGTATCCGCTCATGAG
ACAATAACCCTGATAAATGCTTCAATAATATTGAAAAAGGAAGAGTATGAGTATTCAACATTTCCGTGTC
GCCCTTATTCCCTTTTTTGCGGCATTTTGCCTTCCTGTTTTTGCTCACCCAGAAACGCTGGTGAAAGTAA
AAGATGCTGAAGATCAGTTGGGTGCACGAGTGGGTTACATCGAACTGGATCTCAACAGCGGTAAGATCCT
TGAGAGTTTTCGCCCCGAAGAACGTTTTCCAATGATGAGCACTTTTAAAGTTCTGCTATGTGGCGCGGTA
TTATCCCGTATTGACGCCGGGCAAGAGCAACTCGGTCGCCGCATACACTATTCTCAGAATGACTTGGTTG
AGTACTCACCAGTCACAGAAAAGCATCTTACGGATGGCATGACAGTAAGAGAATTATGCAGTGCTGCCAT
AACCATGAGTGATAACACTGCGGCCAACTTACTTCTGACAACGATCGGAGGACCGAAGGAGCTAACCGCT
TTTTTGCACAACATGGGGGATCATGTAACTCGCCTTGATCGTTGGGAACCGGAGCTGAATGAAGCCATAC
CAAACGACGAGCGTGACACCACGATGCCTGTAGCAATGGCAACAACGTTGCGCAAACTATTAACTGGCGA
ACTACTTACTCTAGCTTCCCGGCAACAATTAATAGACTGGATGGAGGCGGATAAAGTTGCAGGACCACTT
CTGCGCTCGGCCCTTCCGGCTGGCTGGTTTATTGCTGATAAATCTGGAGCCGGTGAGCGTGGGTCTCGCG
GTATCATTGCAGCACTGGGGCCAGATGGTAAGCCCTCCCGTATCGTAGTTATCTACACGACGGGGAGTCA
GGCAACTATGGATGAACGAAATAGACAGATCGCTGAGATAGGTGCCTCACTGATTAAGCATTGGTAACTG
TCAGACCAAGTTTACTCATATATACTTTAGATTGATTTAAAACTTCATTTTTAATTTAAAAGGATCTAGG
TGAAGATCCTTTTTGATAATCTCATGACCAAAATCCCTTAACGTGAGTTTTCGTTCCACTGAGCGTCAGA
CCCCGTAGAAAAGATCAAAGGATCTTCTTGAGATCCTTTTTTTCTGCGCGTAATCTGCTGCTTGCAAACA
AAAAAACCACCGCTACCAGCGGTGGTTTGTTTGCCGGATCAAGAGCTACCAACTCTTTTTCCGAAGGTAA
CTGGCTTCAGCAGAGCGCAGATACCAAATACTGTTCTTCTAGTGTAGCCGTAGTTAGGCCACCACTTCAA
GAACTCTGTAGCACCGCCTACATACCTCGCTCTGCTAATCCTGTTACCAGTGGCTGCTGCCAGTGGCGAT
AAGTCGTGTCTTACCGGGTTGGACTCAAGACGATAGTTACCGGATAAGGCGCAGCGGTCGGGCTGAACGG
GGGGTTCGTGCACACAGCCCAGCTTGGAGCGAACGACCTACACCGAACTGAGATACCTACAGCGTGAGCT
ATGAGAAAGCGCCACGCTTCCCGAAGGGAGAAAGGCGGACAGGTATCCGGTAAGCGGCAGGGTCGGAACA
GGAGAGCGCACGAGGGAGCTTCCAGGGGGAAACGCCTGGTATCTTTATAGTCCTGTCGGGTTTCGCCACC
TCTGACTTGAGCGTCGATTTTTGTGATGCTCGTCAGGGGGGCGGAGCCTATGGAAAAACGCCAGCAACGC
GGCCTTTTTACGGTTCCTGGCCTTTTGCTGGCCTTTTGCTCACATGTTCTTTCCTGCGTTATCCCCTGAT
TCTGTGGATAACCGTATTACCGCCTTTGAGTGAGCTGATACCGCTCGCCGCAGCCGAACGACCGAGCGCA
GCGAGTCAGTGAGCGAGGAAGCGGAAGAGCGCCCAATACGCAAACCGCCTCTCCCCGCGCGTTGGCCGAT
TCATTAATGCAGCTGGCACGACAGGTTTCCCGACTGGAAAGCGGGCAGTGAGCGCAACGCAATTAATGTG
AGTTAGCTCACTCATTAGGCACCCCAGGCTTTACACTTTATGCTTCCGGCTCGTATGTTGTGTGGAATTG
TGAGCGGATAACAATTTCACACAGGAAACAGCTATGACCATGATTACGCCAAGCGCGCAATTAACCCTCA
CTAAAGGGAACAAAAGCTGGAGCTGCAAGCTTAATGTAGTCTTATGCAATACTCTTGTAGTCTTGCAACA
TGGTAACGATGAGTTAGCAACATGCCTTACAAGGAGAGAAAAAGCACCGTGCATGCCGATTGGTGGAAGT
AAGGTGGTACGATCGTGCCTTATTAGGAAGGCAACAGACGGGTCTGACATGGATTGGACGAACCACTGAA
TTGCCGCATTGCAGAGATATTGTATTTAAGTGCCTAGCTCGATACATAAACGGGTCTCTCTGGTTAGACC
AGATCTGAGCCTGGGAGCTCTCTGGCTAACTAGGGAACCCACTGCTTAAGCCTCAATAAAGCTTGCCTTG
AGTGCTTCAAGTAGTGTGTGCCCGTCTGTTGTGTGACTCTGGTAACTAGAGATCCCTCAGACCCTTTTAG
TCAGTGTGGAAAATCTCTAGCAGTGGCGCCCGAACAGGGACTTGAAAGCGAAAGGGAAACCAGAGGAGCT
CTCTCGACGCAGGACTCGGCTTGCTGAAGCGCGCACGGCAAGAGGCGAGGGGCGGCGACTGGTGAGTACG
CCAAAAATTTTGACTAGCGGAGGCTAGAAGGAGAGAGATGGGTGCGAGAGCGTCAGTATTAAGCGGGGGA
GAATTAGATCGCGATGGGAAAAAATTCGGTTAAGGCCAGGGGGAAAGAAAAAATATAAATTAAAACATAT
AGTATGGGCAAGCAGGGAGCTAGAACGATTCGCAGTTAATCCTGGCCTGTTAGAAACATCAGAAGGCTGT
AGACAAATACTGGGACAGCTACAACCATCCCTTCAGACAGGATCAGAAGAACTTAGATCATTATATAATA
CAGTAGCAACCCTCTATTGTGTGCATCAAAGGATAGAGATAAAAGACACCAAGGAAGCTTTAGACAAGAT
AGAGGAAGAGCAAAACAAAAGTAAGACCACCGCACAGCAAGCGGCCGCTGATCTTCAGACCTGGAGGAGG
AGATATGAGGGACAATTGGAGAAGTGAATTATATAAATATAAAGTAGTAAAAATTGAACCATTAGGAGTA
GCACCCACCAAGGCAAAGAGAAGAGTGGTGCAGAGAGAAAAAAGAGCAGTGGGAATAGGAGCTTTGTTCC
TTGGGTTCTTGGGAGCAGCAGGAAGCACTATGGGCGCAGCGTCAATGACGCTGACGGTACAGGCCAGACA
ATTATTGTCTGGTATAGTGCAGCAGCAGAACAATTTGCTGAGGGCTATTGAGGCGCAACAGCATCTGTTG
CAACTCACAGTCTGGGGCATCAAGCAGCTCCAGGCAAGAATCCTGGCTGTGGAAAGATACCTAAAGGATC
AACAGCTCCTGGGGATTTGGGGTTGCTCTGGAAAACTCATTTGCACCACTGCTGTGCCTTGGAATGCTAG
TTGGAGTAATAAATCTCTGGAACAGATTTGGAATCACACGACCTGGATGGAGTGGGACAGAGAAATTAAC
AATTACACAAGCTTAATACACTCCTTAATTGAAGAATCGCAAAACCAGCAAGAAAAGAATGAACAAGAAT
TATTGGAATTAGATAAATGGGCAAGTTTGTGGAATTGGTTTAACATAACAAATTGGCTGTGGTATATAAA
ATTATTCATAATGATAGTAGGAGGCTTGGTAGGTTTAAGAATAGTTTTTGCTGTACTTTCTATAGTGAAT
AGAGTTAGGCAGGGATATTCACCATTATCGTTTCAGACCCACCTCCCAACCCCGAGGGGACCCGACAGGC
CCGAAGGAATAGAAGAAGAAGGTGGAGAGAGAGACAGAGACAGATCCATTCGATTAGTGAACGGATCTCG
ACGGTATCGGTTAACTTTTAAAAGAAAAGGGGGGATTGGGGGGTACAGTGCAGGGGAAAGAATAGTAGAC
ATAATAGCAACAGACATACAAACTAAAGAATTACAAAAACAAATTACAAAAATTCAAAATTTTATCGATC
ACGAGACTAGCCTCGAGCTGGCTGCAGTAACGCCATTTTGCAAGGCATGGAAAAATACCAAACCAAGAAT
AGAGAAGTTCAGATCAAGGGCGGGTACATGAAAATAGCTAACGTTGGGCCAAACAGGATATCTGCGGTGA
GCAGTTTCGGCCCCGGCCCGGGGCCAAGAACAGATGGTCACCGCAGTTTCGGCCCCGGCCCGAGGCCAAG
AACAGATGGTCCCCAGATATGGCCCAACCCTCAGCAGTTTCTTAAGACCCATCAGATGTTTCCAGGCTCC
CCCAAGGACCTGAAATGACCCTGCGCCTTATTTGAATTAACCAATCAGCCTGCTTCTCGCTTCTGTTCGC
GCGCTTCTGCTTCCCGAGCTCTATAAAAGAGCTCACAACCCCTCACTCGGCGCGCCAGTCCTCCGACAGA
CTGAGTCGGCCGGTCGAATCAAGCTTATCGATACCGTCGACGGATCCGCTAGCCCGCGGTTCGAAATGCC
CCCCAAGAAACAGGCTCAGGCCGGGGGCAGCAAAAAGGCGGAGCAAAAAAAGAAGGAGAAGATTATCGAA
GACAAAACTTTCGGTTTGAAGAATAAGAAAGGAGCAAAGCAACAGAAGTTTATCAAGGCTGTCACACATC
AAGTTAAATTTGGTCAACAAAATCCACGTCAGGTAGCACAGAGTGAAGCTGAAAAGAAATTGAAGAAGGA
TGACAAGAAGAAAGAATTGCAGGAGCTAAATGAGCTGTTCAAACCTGTAGTTGCTGCTCAAAAAATAAGT
AAAGGTGCAGATCCCAAGTCTGTAGTATGTGCATTCTTCAAGCAAGGACAGTGTACTAAAGGAGATAAGT
GTAAGTTCTCCCATGACTTGACTCTGGAGAGAAAATGTGAAAAGCGAAGTGTTTACATTGATGCAAGAGA
TGAAGAACTTGAAAAAGATACTATGGATAATTGGGATGAGAAAAAGCTGGAAGAAGTAGTGAACAAGAAG
CACGGTGAGGCGGAAAAGAAAAAACCAAAAACTCAAATAGTGTGCAAGCATTTCCTGGAAGCTATTGAAA
ACAACAAGTATGGCTGGTTTTGGGTATGCCCTGGAGGGGGTGATATTTGCATGTATCGTCATGCACTTCC
TCCTGGATTTGTGTTGAAAAAAGATAAAAAGAAAGAAGAGAAAGAAGATGAAATTTCATTAGAAGATCTA
ATTGAGAGAGAGCGTTCTGCCCTAGGTCCAAATGTTACCAAAATCACTCTAGAATCTTTTCTTGCCTGGA
AGAAAAGGAAAAGACAAGAAAAGATTGATAAACTTGAACAAGATATGGAAAGAAGGAAAGCTGACTTCAA
AGCAGGGAAAGCACTAGTGATCAGTGGTCGTGAAGTGTTTGAATTTCGTCCTGAACTGGTCAATGATGAT
GATGAGGAAGCAGATGATACCCGCTACACCCAGGGAACAGGTGGTGATGAGGTTGATGATTCAGTGAGTG
TAAATGACATAGATTTAAGCCTGTACATCCCAAGAGATGTAGATGAAACAGGTATTACTGTAGCCAGTCT
TGAAAGATTCAGCACATATACTTCAGATAAAGATGAAAACAAATTAAGTGAAGCTTCTGGAGGTAGGGCT
GAAAATGGTGAAAGAAGTGACTTGGAAGAGGACAACGAGAGGGAGGGAACGGAAAATGGAGCCATTGATG
CTGTTCCTGTTGATGAAAATCTTTTCACTGGAGAGGATTTGGATGAACTAGAAGAAGAATTAAATACACT
TGATTTAGAAGAATGAACCGGTCGGATCCCCCGGGCTGCAGGAATTCGAGCATCTTACCGCCATTTATTC
CCATATTTGTTCTGTTTTTCTTGATTTGGGTATACATTTAAATGTTAATAAAACAAAATGGTGGGGCAAT
CATTTACATTTTTAGGGATATGTAATTACTAGTTCAGGTGTATTGCCACAAGACAAACATGTTAAGAAAC
TTTCCCGTTATTTACGCTCTGTTCCTGTTAATCAACCTCTGGATTACAAAATTTGTGAAAGATTGACTGA
TATTCTTAACTATGTTGCTCCTTTTACGCTGTGTGGATATGCTGCTTTAATGCCTCTGTATCATGCTATT
GCTTCCCGTACGGCTTTCGTTTTCTCCTCCTTGTATAAATCCTGGTTGCTGTCTCTTTATGAGGAGTTGT
GGCCCGTTGTCCGTCAACGTGGCGTGGTGTGCTCTGTGTTTGCTGACGCAACCCCCACTGGCTGGGGCAT
TGCCACCACCTGTCAACTCCTTTCTGGGACTTTCGCTTTCCCCCTCCCGATCGCCACGGCAGAACTCATC
GCCGCCTGCCTTGCCCGCTGCTGGACAGGGGCTAGGTTGCTGGGCACTGATAATTCCGTGGTGTTGTCGG
GGAAGCTGACGTCCTTTGCAATTCGATATCAAGCTGTACCTTCTAGATGTACATCACGTAAAGCGCTTCT
AGACCAATGACTTACAAGGCAGCTGTAGATCTTAGCCACTTTTTAAAAGAAAAGGGGGGACTGGAAGGGC
TAATTCACTCCCAACGAAGACAAGATCTGCTTTTTGCTTGTACTGGGTCTCTCTGGTTAGACCAGATCTG
AGCCTGGGAGCTCTCTGGCTAACTAGGGAACCCACTGCTTAAGCCTCAATAAAGCTTGCCTTGAGTGCTT
CAAGTAGTGTGTGCCCGTCTGTTGTGTGACTCTGGTAACTAGAGATCCCTCAGACCCTTTTAGTCAGTGT
GGAAAATCTCTAGCAGTAGTAGTTCATGTCATCTTATTATTCAGTATTTATAACTTGCAAAGAAATGAAT
ATCAGAGAGTGAGAGGAACTTGTTTATTGCAGCTTATAATGGTTACAAATAAAGCAATAGCATCACAAAT
TTCACAAATAAAGCATTTTTTTCACTGCATTCTAGTTGTGGTTTGTCCAAACTCATCAATGTATCTTATC
ATGTCTGGCTCTAGCTATCCCGCCCCTAACTCCGCCCATCCCGCCCCTAACTCCGCCCAGTTCCGCCCAT
TCTCCGCCCCATGGCTGACTAATTTTTTTT
