>Addgene plasmid #219279 | SFFV-ZC3H15-Brd 353 | depositor partial sequence | sequence record 428317 | TF ORF
ATGCCCCCCAAGAAACAGGCTCAGGCCGGGGGCAGCAAAAAGGCGGAGCAAAAAAAGAAGGAGAAGATTA
TCGAAGACAAAACTTTCGGTTTGAAGAATAAGAAAGGAGCAAAGCAACAGAAGTTTATCAAGGCTGTCAC
ACATCAAGTTAAATTTGGTCAACAAAATCCACGTCAGGTAGCACAGAGTGAAGCTGAAAAGAAATTGAAG
AAGGATGACAAGAAGAAAGAATTGCAGGAGCTAAATGAGCTGTTCAAACCTGTAGTTGCTGCTCAAAAAA
TAAGTAAAGGTGCAGATCCCAAGTCTGTAGTATGTGCATTCTTCAAGCAAGGACAGTGTACTAAAGGAGA
TAAGTGTAAGTTCTCCCATGACTTGACTCTGGAGAGAAAATGTGAAAAGCGAAGTGTTTACATTGATGCA
AGAGATGAAGAACTTGAAAAAGATACTATGGATAATTGGGATGAGAAAAAGCTGGAAGAAGTAGTGAACA
AGAAGCACGGTGAGGCGGAAAAGAAAAAACCAAAAACTCAAATAGTGTGCAAGCATTTCCTGGAAGCTAT
TGAAAACAACAAGTATGGCTGGTTTTGGGTATGCCCTGGAGGGGGTGATATTTGCATGTATCGTCATGCA
CTTCCTCCTGGATTTGTGTTGAAAAAAGATAAAAAGAAAGAAGAGAAAGAAGATGAAATTTCATTAGAAG
ATCTAATTGAGAGAGAGCGTTCTGCCCTAGGTCCAAATGTTACCAAAATCACTCTAGAATCTTTTCTTGC
CTGGAAGAAAAGGAAAAGACAAGAAAAGATTGATAAACTTGAACAAGATATGGAAAGAAGGAAAGCTGAC
TTCAAAGCAGGGAAAGCACTAGTGATCAGTGGTCGTGAAGTGTTTGAATTTCGTCCTGAACTGGTCAATG
ATGATGATGAGGAAGCAGATGATACCCGCTACACCCAGGGAACAGGTGGTGATGAGGTTGATGATTCAGT
GAGTGTAAATGACATAGATTTAAGCCTGTACATCCCAAGAGATGTAGATGAAACAGGTATTACTGTAGCC
AGTCTTGAAAGATTCAGCACATATACTTCAGATAAAGATGAAAACAAATTAAGTGAAGCTTCTGGAGGTA
GGGCTGAAAATGGTGAAAGAAGTGACTTGGAAGAGGACAACGAGAGGGAGGGAACGGAAAATGGAGCCAT
TGATGCTGTTCCTGTTGATGAAAATCTTTTCACTGGAGAGGATTTGGATGAACTAGAAGAAGAATTAAAT
ACACTTGATTTAGAAGAATGA
