>Addgene plasmid #219279 | SFFV-ZC3H15-Brd 353 | depositor partial sequence | sequence record 428318 | Barcode sequence
TGTACATCACGTAAAGCGCT
